Addgene plasmid #67935: GFP-mouse vinculin full length (889)
Purpose: Mammalian expression of mouse vinculin with GFP fusion
Depositing lab: Alpha Yap. Publication: Tension-sensitive actin assembly supports contractility at the epithelial zonula adherens. Leerberg JM, Gomez GA, Verma S, Moussa EJ, Wu SK, Priya R, Hoffman BD, Grashoff C, Schwartz MA, Yap AS. Curr Biol. 2014 Aug 4;24(15):1689-99. doi: 10.1016/j.cub.2014.06.028. Epub 2014 Jul 24. PubMed 25065757.
Backbone
  Vector backbone: pEGFP-C1
  Backbone manufacturer: Clontech
  Backbone size w/o insert (bp): 4700
  Total vector size (bp): 7900
  Vector type: Mammalian Expression
Growth in bacteria
  Bacterial resistance: Kanamycin, 50 μg/mL
  Growth temperature: 37°C
  Growth strain: DH5alpha
  Copy number: High Copy
Gene/Insert
  Gene/Insert name: Vinculin (alt names: Vcl; movin)
  Species: M. musculus (mouse)
  Insert size (bp): 3200
  Mutation: L159P in vinculin
  Entrez Gene: Vcl (a.k.a. 9430097D22)
  Promoter: CMV
  Tag / fusion protein: EGFP (N terminal on backbone)
  Cloning method: Restriction Enzyme; 5′ cloning site EcoRI (not destroyed); 3′ cloning site EcoRI (not destroyed)
  Sequencing primers: 5′ EGFP-C; 3′ SV40pA-R
Terms and licenses: Academic/Nonprofit Terms; Industry Terms: Not Available to Industry
How to cite: GFP-mouse vinculin full length (889) was a gift from Alpha Yap (Addgene plasmid # 67935 ; http://n2t.net/addgene:67935 ; RRID:Addgene_67935)
