[The description below was written by a language model from this plasmid's Addgene catalogue record and pLannotate feature annotations shown in this document.]
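Description:
GFP-mouse vinculin full length (889) is a mammalian expression plasmid built on the Clontech pEGFP-C1 backbone, about 7.9 kb in total, that produces mouse vinculin (Vcl) fused at its N terminus to EGFP. Transcription is driven by the human cytomegalovirus immediate early enhancer and promoter. The EGFP coding sequence comes first, followed by a short stretch of multiple cloning site that acts as a linker, then the roughly 3.2 kb vinculin open reading frame, which was inserted at an EcoRI site that remains intact on both sides. An SV40 polyadenylation signal terminates the transcript. The catalogue entry records an L159P substitution in vinculin, so although the name describes the insert as full length, the encoded protein differs from the reference sequence at that position. The record does not say whether this change was intended or what effect it has.

The plasmid replicates in E. coli at high copy from a ColE1/pUC-type origin and is selected with kanamycin. The resistance cassette is the dual-purpose NeoR/KanR gene (Tn5 aminoglycoside phosphotransferase). A bacterial promoter drives it for kanamycin selection, while the SV40 early promoter, together with an HSV TK polyadenylation signal, allows G418 selection of stably transfected mammalian cells. An f1 origin is also present for single-stranded DNA production. The short annotated fragments of large T antigen, ble and the bGH poly(A) signal appear to be backbone remnants rather than functional elements.

Vinculin is an F-actin-binding protein found at cell-matrix and cell-cell adhesions. The construct allows the fusion protein to be visualised by fluorescence in transfected cells, and the associated work concerns tension-sensitive actin assembly at the epithelial zonula adherens.
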