Features (pLannotate 1.2.2; 17 found; start..end, strand, type, name):
      1..304     +  enhancer       CMV enhancer: human cytomegalovirus immediate early enhancer
    305..508     +  promoter       CMV promoter: human cytomegalovirus (CMV) immediate early promoter
    553..1269    +  CDS            EGFP: EGFP is a basic (constitutively fluorescent) green fluorescent protein published in 1996, derived from Aequorea victoria. It is reported to be a rapidly-maturing weak dimer with moderate acid sensitivity.
   1270..1304    +  misc_feature   MCS (fragment): multiple cloning site
   1312..4509    +  CDS            Vcl: VINC_MOUSE - Experimental evidence at protein level: Swiss-Prot protein existence level 1. Actin filament (F-actin)-binding protein involved in cell- matrix adhesion and cell-cell adhesion. Regulates cell-surface E- cadherin expression and potentiates mechanosensing by the E-cadherin complex. May also play important roles in cell morphology and locomotion (By similarity). From Mus musculus (Mouse).
   4510..4547    +  misc_feature   MCS (fragment): multiple cloning site
   4564..4648    +  CDS            large T antigen (fragment): large T antigen from SV40 (simian virus 40)
   4671..4792    +  polyA_signal   SV40 poly(A) signal: SV40 polyadenylation signal
   4826..5254    -  rep_origin     f1 ori (sequence partly withheld): f1 bacteriophage origin of replication; arrow indicates direction of (+) strand synthesis
   5281..5385    +  promoter       AmpR promoter: bla
   5387..5744    +  promoter       SV40 promoter: SV40 enhancer and early promoter
   5779..6573    +  CDS            NeoR/KanR: aminoglycoside phosphotransferase from Tn5; aph(3')-II (or nptII); confers resistance to neomycin, kanamycin, and G418 (Geneticin®)
   6594..6746    +  CDS            ble (fragment): BLE_KLEPN - Experimental evidence at protein level: Swiss-Prot protein existence level 1. Binding protein with a strong affinity to the bleomycin family of antibiotics. Binds to CL990; an antimitotic-antibiotic compound. From Klebsiella pneumoniae.
   6805..6852    +  polyA_signal   HSV TK poly(A) signal: herpes simplex virus thymidine kinase polyadenylation signal (Cole and Stacy, 1985)
   6943..6959    -  polyA_signal   bGH poly(A) signal (fragment): bovine growth hormone polyadenylation signal
   7181..7769    +  rep_origin     ori: high-copy-number ColE1/pMB1/pBR322/pUC origin of replication
   7884..7943    +  enhancer       CMV enhancer (fragment): human cytomegalovirus immediate early enhancer
>Addgene plasmid #67935 | GFP-mouse vinculin full length (889) | addgene full sequence | sequence record 440941 | Addgene NGS Result
CGTTACATAACTTACGGTAAATGGCCCGCCTGGCTGACCGCCCAACGACCCCCGCCCATTGACGTCAATA
ATGACGTATGTTCCCATAGTAACGCCAATAGGGACTTTCCATTGACGTCAATGGGTGGAGTATTTACGGT
AAACTGCCCACTTGGCAGTACATCAAGTGTATCATATGCCAAGTACGCCCCCTATTGACGTCAATGACGG
TAAATGGCCCGCCTGGCATTATGCCCAGTACATGACCTTATGGGACTTTCCTACTTGGCAGTACATCTAC
GTATTAGTCATCGCTATTACCATGGTGATGCGGTTTTGGCAGTACATCAATGGGCGTGGATAGCGGTTTG
ACTCACGGGGATTTCCAAGTCTCCACCCCATTGACGTCAATGGGAGTTTGTTTTGGCACCAAAATCAACG
GGACTTTCCAAAATGTCGTAACAACTCCGCCCCATTGACGCAAATGGGCGGTAGGCGTGTACGGTGGGAG
GTCTATATAAGCAGAGCTGGTTTAGTGAACCGTCAGATCCGCTAGCGCTACCGGTCGCCACCATGGTGAG
CAAGGGCGAGGAGCTGTTCACCGGGGTGGTGCCCATCCTGGTCGAGCTGGACGGCGACGTAAACGGCCAC
AAGTTCAGCGTGTCCGGCGAGGGCGAGGGCGATGCCACCTACGGCAAGCTGACCCTGAAGTTCATCTGCA
CCACCGGCAAGCTGCCCGTGCCCTGGCCCACCCTCGTGACCACCCTGACCTACGGCGTGCAGTGCTTCAG
CCGCTACCCCGACCACATGAAGCAGCACGACTTCTTCAAGTCCGCCATGCCCGAAGGCTACGTCCAGGAG
CGCACCATCTTCTTCAAGGACGACGGCAACTACAAGACCCGCGCCGAGGTGAAGTTCGAGGGCGACACCC
TGGTGAACCGCATCGAGCTGAAGGGCATCGACTTCAAGGAGGACGGCAACATCCTGGGGCACAAGCTGGA
GTACAACTACAACAGCCACAACGTCTATATCATGGCCGACAAGCAGAAGAACGGCATCAAGGTGAACTTC
AAGATCCGCCACAACATCGAGGACGGCAGCGTGCAGCTCGCCGACCACTACCAGCAGAACACCCCCATCG
GCGACGGCCCCGTGCTGCTGCCCGACAACCACTACCTGAGCACCCAGTCCGCCCTGAGCAAAGACCCCAA
CGAGAAGCGCGATCACATGGTCCTGCTGGAGTTCGTGACCGCCGCCGGGATCACTCTCGGCATGGACGAG
CTGTACAAGTCCGGACTCAGATCTCGAGCTCAAGCTTCGAATTCCGCCACCATGCCGGTGTTTCATACGC
GTACGATCGAGAGCATCCTGGAGCCGGTGGCGCAGCAGATCTCGCACCTGGTGATTATGCACGAGGAGGG
CGAGGTGGACGGCAAAGCCATTCCTGACCTCACCGCGCCCGTAGCCGCCGTGCAGGCGGCCGTCAGCAAC
CTCGTCCGGGTTGGAAAAGAGACTGTTCAGACCACTGAGGATCAGATTCTGAAGAGAGATATGCCACCAG
CCTTTATTAAGGTTGAAAATGCTTGCACCAAGCTTGTTCAGGCAGCCCAGATGCTTCAGTCAGACCCATA
CTCGGTTCCTGCGCGGGATTACCTCATTGACGGCTCTAGGGGAATCCTTTCTGGCACATCTGACCTACTG
CTTACCTTCGATGAGGCTGAGGTTCGTAAAATTATTAGGGTTTGCAAAGGAATTTTGGAATATCTTACAG
TGGCAGAGGTAGTGGAAACTATGGAAGACTTGGTCACTTACACAAAGAATCTTGGGCCAGGAATGACTAA
GATGGCCAAAATGATTGATGAGAGACAGCAGGAGTTGACTCACCAGGAACACCGTGTGATGTTGGTGAAC
TCAATGAACACTGTCAAAGAGCTGCTTCCTGTTCTCATTTCAGCTATGAAGATTTTTGTTACAACCAAAA
ACTCAAAAAACCAAGGAATAGAAGAAGCTTTGAAAAATCGAAATTTTACTGTAGAAAAGATGAGTGCTGA
AATTAACGAGATCATTCGTGTGTTACAACTCACTTCCTGGGATGAAGATGCCTGGGCCAGCAAGGACACT
GAAGCCATGAAGAGAGCGCTGGCGTCCATAGACTCCAAATTGAACCAGGCCAAAGGTTGGCTCCGTGACC
CCAATGCCTCCCCAGGGGATGCTGGAGAGCAGGCCATCAGGCAGATCTTAGATGAAGCTGGAAAAGTTGG
TGAACTTTGTGCAGGCAAGGAACGCAGGGAGATCCTAGGAACCTGCAAAATGCTAGGGCAGATGACTGAC
CAAGTGGCTGACCTCCGAGCCAGAGGACAAGGAGCTTCCCCAGTGGCCATGCAGAAGGCCCAGCAAGTGT
CTCAGGGGCTCGACGTGCTTACCGCCAAAGTGGAGAATGCAGCTCGGAAGCTGGAAGCCATGACGAACTC
AAAGCAGAGCATTGCAAAGAAGATTGATGCTGCCCAGAATTGGCTGGCGGATCCAAATGGTGGACCTGAG
GGAGAAGAACAGATTCGAGGGGCTTTGGCTGAAGCTCGGAAGATTGCAGAATTATGTGATGATCCTAAGG
AGAGAGATGACATCCTCCGCTCCCTTGGAGAGATAGCTGCTCTGACCTCTAAACTAGGAGACTTGCGAAG
ACAGGGGAAAGGAGACTCGCCAGAGGCTCGAGCCTTGGCTAAACAAGTGGCGACGGCACTACAGAACCTG
CAGACCAAAACCAACAGGGCCGTGGCCAACAGCAGACCTGCCAAAGCAGCTGTCCACCTCGAGGGCAAGA
TTGAACAGGCGCAGCGGTGGATTGATAACCCCACAGTAGATGACCGTGGAGTCGGTCAGGCTGCCATCCG
TGGACTTGTGGCTGAGGGGCATCGGCTGGCCAATGTCATGATGGGACCTTATCGCCAAGATCTTCTTGCC
AAATGTGACCGTGTAGACCAGCTAACAGCTCAGCTGGCTGACCTGGCTGCCCGAGGGGAGGGGGAGAGTC
CTCAGGCGAGAGCACTTGCATCCCAGCTTCAGGACTCCTTAAAGGATCTTAAAGCCCAGATGCAGGAAGC
TATGACTCAAGAGGTATCCGATGTTTTCAGCGATACTACAACTCCTATCAAGCTGTTGGCAGTAGCCGCC
ACTGCTCCTCCTGATGCACCCAATAGGGAAGAGGTATTTGATGAAAGGGCAGCCAATTCTGAAAACCATT
CAGGAAGGCTTGGAGCCACAGCAGAGAAGGCGGCTGCTGTTGGTACTGCCAATAAATCGACAGTGGAAGG
CATTCAGGCATCTGTGAAGACAGCCCGAGAACTCACTCCCCAGGTCATCTCCGCTGCTCGGATCTTACTG
AGGAACCCTGGTAACCAGGCTGCTTATGAACATTTTGAGACCATGAAGAACCAGTGGATTGATAATGTTG
AAAAAATGACAGGGCTGGTGGACGAGGCTATTGATACCAAGTCTCTGTTGGATGCTTCTGAAGAAGCAAT
TAAAAAAGACCTGGACAAGTGTAAGGTAGCCATGGCCAATATTCAGCCTCAGATGCTGGTCGCTGGAGCA
ACCAGTATTGCTCGTCGGGCCAACCGGATTCTGCTGGTTGCTAAGAGGGAGGTAGAGAACTCTGAGGACC
CGAAGTTCCGAGAGGCTGTGAAAGCTGCCTCTGATGAACTGAGCAAAACAATCTCCCCCATGGTGATGGA
TGCCAAGGCTGTGGCTGGAAACATCTCTGACCCTGGCCTGCAAAAGAGCTTCCTGGACTCAGGATATCGG
ATCCTGGGAGCTGAGGCCAAGGTCAGAGAAGCCTTCCAACCTCAGGAGCCTGACTTCCCGCCTCCTCCAC
CAGACCTTGAACAGCTACGACTAACTGATGAGCTGGCTCCTCCTAAGCCACCTCTGCCTGAGGGTGAAGT
CCCTCCACCCAGGCCCCCACCACCAGAAGAGAAGGATGAAGAGTTCCCTGAGCAGAAAGCTGGTGAGGTG
ATTAACCAGCCAATGATGATGGCCGCCAGGCAGCTCCACGATGAAGCTCGGAAATGGTCTAGCAAGGGCA
ATGACATCATTGCAGCAGCCAAGCGCATGGCTCTGCTGATGGCAGAGATGTCTCGGCCGGTAAGAGGGGG
CAGTGGTACCAAGCGGGCACTTATTCAGTGTGCCAAGGATATCGCCAAGGCCTCTGATGAGGTGACGAGG
TTGGCCAAGGAGGTTGCCAAGCAGTGCACAGATAAGCGGATTAGAACCAATCTCTTACAGGTATGCGAGC
GAATCCCAACTATAAGCACCCAGCTCAAAATCCTATCCACAGTGAAGGCCACTATGCTGGGCCGGACCAA
CATCAGTGATGAGGAGTCTGAGCAGGCCACAGAGATGCTGGTTCATAATGCCCAGAACCTCATGCAGTCT
GTGAAGGAGACTGTGCGAGAGGCTGAAGCTGCTTCAATCAAAATCCGAACAGATGCTGGCTTTACTCTGC
GCTGGGTCAGAAAGACTCCCTGGTACCAGCGAATTCTGCAGTCGACGGTACCGCGGGCCCGGGATCCACC
GGATCTAGATAACTGATCATAATCAGCCATACCACATTTGTAGAGGTTTTACTTGCTTTAAAAAACCTCC
CACACCTCCCCCTGAACCTGAAACATAAAATGAATGCAATTGTTGTTGTTAACTTGTTTATTGCAGCTTA
TAATGGTTACAAATAAAGCAATAGCATCACAAATTTCACAAATAAAGCATTTTTTTCACTGCATTCTAGT
TGTGGTTTGTCCAAACTCATCAATGTATCTTAACGCGTAAATTGTAAGCGTTAATATTTTGTTAAAATTC
GCGTTAAATTTTTGTTAAATCAGCTCATTTTTTAACCAATAGGCCGAAATCGGCAAAATCCCTTATAAAT
CAAAAGAATAGACCGAGATAGGGT
[37 nt withheld, positions 4925-4961]
AAAGAACGTGGACTCCAACGTCAAAGG
[49 nt withheld, positions 4989-5037]
T
[91 nt withheld, positions 5039-5129]
G
[124 nt withheld, positions 5131-5254]
CAGGTGGCACTTTTCGGGGAAATGTGCGCGGAACCCCTATTTGTTTATTTTTCTAAATACATTCAAATAT
GTATCCGCTCATGAGACAATAACCCTGATAAATGCTTCAATAATATTGAAAAAGGAAGAGTCCTGAGGCG
GAAAGAACCAGCTGTGGAATGTGTGTCAGTTAGGGTGTGGAAAGTCCCCAGGCTCCCCAGCAGGCAGAAG
TATGCAAAGCATGCATCTCAATTAGTCAGCAACCAGGTGTGGAAAGTCCCCAGGCTCCCCAGCAGGCAGA
AGTATGCAAAGCATGCATCTCAATTAGTCAGCAACCATAGTCCCGCCCCTAACTCCGCCCATCCCGCCCC
TAACTCCGCCCAGTTCCGCCCATTCTCCGCCCCATGGCTGACTAATTTTTTTTATTTATGCAGAGGCCGA
GGCCGCCTCGGCCTCTGAGCTATTCCAGAAGTAGTGAGGAGGCTTTTTTGGAGGCCTAGGCTTTTGCAAA
GATCGATCAAGAGACAGGATGAGGATCGTTTCGCATGATTGAACAAGATGGATTGCACGCAGGTTCTCCG
GCCGCTTGGGTGGAGAGGCTATTCGGCTATGACTGGGCACAACAGACAATCGGCTGCTCTGATGCCGCCG
TGTTCCGGCTGTCAGCGCAGGGGCGCCCGGTTCTTTTTGTCAAGACCGACCTGTCCGGTGCCCTGAATGA
ACTGCAAGACGAGGCAGCGCGGCTATCGTGGCTGGCCACGACGGGCGTTCCTTGCGCAGCTGTGCTCGAC
GTTGTCACTGAAGCGGGAAGGGACTGGCTGCTATTGGGCGAAGTGCCGGGGCAGGATCTCCTGTCATCTC
ACCTTGCTCCTGCCGAGAAAGTATCCATCATGGCTGATGCAATGCGGCGGCTGCATACGCTTGATCCGGC
TACCTGCCCATTCGACCACCAAGCGAAACATCGCATCGAGCGAGCACGTACTCGGATGGAAGCCGGTCTT
GTCGATCAGGATGATCTGGACGAAGAGCATCAGGGGCTCGCGCCAGCCGAACTGTTCGCCAGGCTCAAGG
CGAGCATGCCCGACGGCGAGGATCTCGTCGTGACCCATGGCGATGCCTGCTTGCCGAATATCATGGTGGA
AAATGGCCGCTTTTCTGGATTCATCGACTGTGGCCGGCTGGGTGTGGCGGACCGCTATCAGGACATAGCG
TTGGCTACCCGTGATATTGCTGAAGAGCTTGGCGGCGAATGGGCTGACCGCTTCCTCGTGCTTTACGGTA
TCGCCGCTCCCGATTCGCAGCGCATCGCCTTCTATCGCCTTCTTGACGAGTTCTTCTGAGCGGGACTCTG
GGGTTCGAAATGACCGACCAAGCGACGCCCAACCTGCCATCACGAGATTTCGATTCCACCGCCGCCTTCT
ATGAAAGGTTGGGCTTCGGAATCGTTTTCCGGGACGCCGGCTGGATGATCCTCCAGCGCGGGGATCTCAT
GCTGGAGTTCTTCGCCCACCCTAGGGGGAGGCTAACTGAAACACGGAAGGAGACAATACCGGAAGGAACC
CGCGCTATGACGGCAATAAAAAGACAGAATAAAACGCACGGTGTTGGGTCGTTTGTTCATAAACGCGGGG
TTCGGTCCCAGGGCTGGCACTCTGTCGATACCCCACCGAGACCCCATTGGGGCCAATACGCCCGCGTTTC
TTCCTTTTCCCCACCCCACCCCCCAAGTTCGGGTGAAGGCCCAGGGCTCGCAGCCAACGTCGGGGCGGCA
GGCCCTGCCATAGCCTCAGGTTACTCATATATACTTTAGATTGATTTAAAACTTCATTTTTAATTTAAAA
GGATCTAGGTGAAGATCCTTTTTGATAATCTCATGACCAAAATCCCTTAACGTGAGTTTTCGTTCCACTG
AGCGTCAGACCCCGTAGAAAAGATCAAAGGATCTTCTTGAGATCCTTTTTTTCTGCGCGTAATCTGCTGC
TTGCAAACAAAAAAACCACCGCTACCAGCGGTGGTTTGTTTGCCGGATCAAGAGCTACCAACTCTTTTTC
CGAAGGTAACTGGCTTCAGCAGAGCGCAGATACCAAATACTGTTCTTCTAGTGTAGCCGTAGTTAGGCCA
CCACTTCAAGAACTCTGTAGCACCGCCTACATACCTCGCTCTGCTAATCCTGTTACCAGTGGCTGCTGCC
AGTGGCGATAAGTCGTGTCTTACCGGGTTGGACTCAAGACGATAGTTACCGGATAAGGCGCAGCGGTCGG
GCTGAACGGGGGGTTCGTGCACACAGCCCAGCTTGGAGCGAACGACCTACACCGAACTGAGATACCTACA
GCGTGAGCTATGAGAAAGCGCCACGCTTCCCGAAGGGAGAAAGGCGGACAGGTATCCGGTAAGCGGCAGG
GTCGGAACAGGAGAGCGCACGAGGGAGCTTCCAGGGGGAAACGCCTGGTATCTTTATAGTCCTGTCGGGT
TTCGCCACCTCTGACTTGAGCGTCGATTTTTGTGATGCTCGTCAGGGGGGCGGAGCCTATGGAAAAACGC
CAGCAACGCGGCCTTTTTACGGTTCCTGGCCTTTTGCTGGCCTTTTGCTCACATGTTCTTTCCTGCGTTA
TCCCCTGATTCTGTGGATAACCGTATTACCGCCATGCATTAGTTATTAATAGTAATCAATTACGGGGTCA
TTAGTTCATAGCCCATATATGGAGTTCCG
