>Addgene plasmid #67935 | GFP-mouse vinculin full length (889) | addgene partial sequence | sequence record 127669 | CMV-F 5'-CGCAAATGGGCGGTAGGCGTG-3'
GAGCTGGTTTAGTGAACCGTCAGATCCGCTAGCGCTACCGGTCGCCACCATGGTGAGCAAGGGCGAGGAG
CTGTTCACCGGGGTGGTGCCCATCCTGGTCGAGCTGGACGGCGACGTAAACGGCCACAAGTTCAGCGTGT
CCGGCGAGGGCGAGGGCGATGCCACCTACGGCAAGCTGACCCTGAAGTTCATCTGCACCACCGGCAAGCT
GCCCGTGCCCTGGCCCACCCTCGTGACCACCCTGACCTACGGCGTGCAGTGCTTCAGCCGCTACCCCGAC
CACATGAAGCAGCACGACTTCTTCAAGTCCGCCATGCCCGAAGGCTACGTCCAGGAGCGCACCATCTTCT
TCAAGGACGACGGCAACTACAAGACCCGCGCCGAGGTGAAGTTCGAGGGCGACACCCTGGTGAACCGCAT
CGAGCTGAAGGGCATCGACTTCAAGGAGGACGGCAACATCCTGGGGCACAAGCTGGAGTACAACTACAAC
AGCCACAACGTCTATATCATGGCCGACAAGCAGAAGAACGGCATCAAGGTGAACTTCAAGATCCGCCACA
ACATCGAGGACGGCAGCGTGCAGCTCGCCGACCACTACCAGCAGAACACCCCCATCGGCGACGGCCCCGT
GCTGCTGCCCGACAACCACTACCTGAGCACCCAGTCCGCCCTGAGCAAAGACCCCAACGAGAAGCGCGAT
CACATGGTCCTGCTGGAGTTCGTGACCGCCGCCGGGATCACTCTCGGCATGGACGAGCTGTACAAGTCCG
GACTCAGATCTCGAGCTCAAGCTTCGAATTCCGCCACCATGCCGGTGTTTCATACGCGTACGATCGAGAG
CATCCTGGAGCCGGTGGCGC
