>Addgene plasmid #67935 | GFP-mouse vinculin full length (889) | addgene partial sequence | sequence record 127673 | SV40pA-R 5'-GAAATTTGTGATGCTATTGC-3'
ACAAGTTAACACAACAATTGCATTCATTTTATGTTTCAGGTTCAGGGGGAGGTGTGGGAGGTTTTTTAAA
GCAAGTAAAACCTCTACAAATGTGGTATGGCTGATTATGATCAGTTATCTAGATCCGGTGGATCCCGGGC
CCGCGGTACCGTCGACTGCAGAATTCGCTGGTACCAGGGAGTCTTTCTGACCCAGCGCAGAGTAAAGCCA
GCATCTGTTCGGATTTTGATTGAAGCAGCTTCAGCCTCTCGCACAGTCTCCTTCACAGACTGCATGAGGT
TCTGGGCATTATGAACCAGCATCTCTGTGGCCTGCTCAGACTCCTCATCACTGATGTTGGTCCGGCCCAG
CATAGTGGCCTTCACTGTGGATAGGATTTTGAGCTGGGTGCTTATAGTTGGGATTCGCTCGCATACCTGT
AAGAGATTGGTTCTAATCCGCTTATCTGTGCACTGCTTGGCAACCTCCTTGGCCAACCTCGTCACCTCAT
CAGAGGCCTTGGCGATATCCTTGGCACACTGAATAAGTGCCCGCTTGGTACCACTGCCCCCTCTTACCGG
CCGAGACATCTCTGCCATCAGCAGAGCCATGCGCTTGGCTGCTGCAATGATGTCATTGCCCTTGCTAGAC
CATTTCCGAGCTTCATCGTGGAGCTGCCTGGCGGCCATCATCATTGGCTGGTTAATCACCTCACCAGCTT
TCTGCTCAGGGAACTCTTCATCCTTCTCTTCTGGTGGTGGGGGCCTGGGTGGAGGGACTTCACCCTCAGG
CAGAGGTGGCTTAGGAGGAGCCAGCTCATCAGTTAGTCGTAGCTGTTCAAGGTCTGGTGGAGGAGGCGGG
